Addgene plasmid #56080: mKate1.31-CytERM-N-17
Purpose: Localization: Endoplasmic Reticulum, Excitation: 588, Emission: 635
Depositing lab: Michael Davidson. Depositing organization: Florida State University, Tallahassee. Publication: Far-red fluorescent tags for protein imaging in living tissues. Shcherbo D, Murphy CS, Ermakova GV, Solovieva EA, Chepurnykh TV, Shcheglov AS, Verkhusha VV, Pletnev VZ, Hazelwood KL, Roche PM, Lukyanov S, Zaraisky AG, Davidson MW, Chudakov DM. Biochem J. 2009 Mar 15;418(3):567-74. doi: 10.1042/BJ20081949. PubMed 19143658.
Backbone
  Vector backbone: mKate1.31-N1
  Backbone size w/o insert (bp): 4750
  Vector type: Mammalian Expression
  Selectable markers: Neomycin (select with G418)
Growth in bacteria
  Bacterial resistance: Kanamycin, 50 μg/mL
  Growth temperature: 37°C
  Growth strain: DH5alpha
  Copy number: High Copy
Gene/Insert
  Gene/Insert name: CytERM (alt names: Cytochrome p450; NM_001171120.1)
  Promoter: CMV
  Tag / fusion protein: mKate1.31 (aka mKate2) (C terminal on backbone)
  Cloning method: Unknown
  Sequencing primers: 5′ CMV-F; 3′ SV40pA-R
Terms and licenses: Academic/Nonprofit Terms; Industry Terms
Depositor comments: Cytochrome p450 fused with mKate1.3 = mKate2. Excitation = 588; Emission = 635
How to cite: mKate1.31-CytERM-N-17 was a gift from Michael Davidson (Addgene plasmid # 56080 ; http://n2t.net/addgene:56080 ; RRID:Addgene_56080)
