[The description below was written by a language model from this plasmid's Addgene catalogue record and pLannotate feature annotations shown in this document.]
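Description:
mKate1.31-CytERM-N-17 is a mammalian expression plasmid built on the mKate1.31-N1 backbone, an N1-style fluorescent protein fusion vector. It is designed to label the endoplasmic reticulum with a far-red fluorescent protein. The sequenced record is 4,828 nt. The plasmid replicates in E. coli at high copy from a ColE1/pUC-type origin and also carries an f1 phage origin. A single Tn5 NeoR/KanR gene (aminoglycoside phosphotransferase) provides both selections. A bacterial bla-type promoter drives it for kanamycin selection in bacteria, and the SV40 enhancer/early promoter drives it for G418 selection in mammalian cells, with an HSV TK polyadenylation signal downstream. The short ble, bGH poly(A) and large T antigen matches in the feature table are fragments and appear to be backbone remnants rather than functional elements.

The expression cassette uses the human CMV immediate-early enhancer and promoter. It drives a short "CytERM" insert, annotated as an 87-nt fragment of rabbit cytochrome P450 CYP2C1, not the full enzyme. This fragment lies between multiple cloning site remnants and upstream of mammalian codon-optimized mKate2 (called mKate1.31 by the depositor), so the fluorescent protein sits at the C-terminus of the fusion. An SV40 poly(A) signal terminates the transcript. The name suggests a 17-residue linker between the two parts, but the record does not state this explicitly. The catalogue lists endoplasmic reticulum localization, with excitation at 588 nm and emission at 635 nm. The construct therefore serves as an ER marker for live-cell fluorescence imaging in transfected mammalian cells, suited to the far-red channel and to combination with shorter-wavelength reporters.
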