Features (pLannotate 1.2.2; 17 found; start..end, strand, type, name):
      1..304     +  enhancer       CMV enhancer: human cytomegalovirus immediate early enhancer
    305..508     +  promoter       CMV promoter: human cytomegalovirus (CMV) immediate early promoter
    531..554     +  misc_feature   MCS (fragment): multiple cloning site
    598..684     +  CDS            CYP2C1 (fragment): CP2C1_RABIT - Experimental evidence at protein level: Swiss-Prot protein existence level 1. Cytochromes P450 are a group of heme-thiolate monooxygenases. In liver microsomes, this enzyme is involved in an NADPH-dependent electron transport pathway. It oxidizes a variety of structurally unrelated compounds, including steroids, fatty acids, and xenobiotics. From Oryctolagus cuniculus (Rabbit).
    679..722     +  misc_feature   MCS (fragment): multiple cloning site
    736..1434    +  CDS            mKate2: monomeric far-red fluorescent protein (Shcherbo et al., 2009) mammalian codon-optimized
   1450..1533    +  CDS            large T antigen (fragment): large T antigen from SV40 (simian virus 40)
   1556..1677    +  polyA_signal   SV40 poly(A) signal: SV40 polyadenylation signal
   1711..2139    -  rep_origin     f1 ori (sequence partly withheld): f1 bacteriophage origin of replication; arrow indicates direction of (+) strand synthesis
   2166..2270    +  promoter       AmpR promoter: bla
   2272..2629    +  promoter       SV40 promoter: SV40 enhancer and early promoter
   2664..3458    +  CDS            NeoR/KanR: aminoglycoside phosphotransferase from Tn5; aph(3')-II (or nptII); confers resistance to neomycin, kanamycin, and G418 (Geneticin®)
   3479..3631    +  CDS            ble (fragment): BLE_KLEPN - Experimental evidence at protein level: Swiss-Prot protein existence level 1. Binding protein with a strong affinity to the bleomycin family of antibiotics. Binds to CL990; an antimitotic-antibiotic compound. From Klebsiella pneumoniae.
   3690..3737    +  polyA_signal   HSV TK poly(A) signal: herpes simplex virus thymidine kinase polyadenylation signal (Cole and Stacy, 1985)
   3828..3844    -  polyA_signal   bGH poly(A) signal (fragment): bovine growth hormone polyadenylation signal
   4066..4654    +  rep_origin     ori: high-copy-number ColE1/pMB1/pBR322/pUC origin of replication
   4769..4828    +  enhancer       CMV enhancer (fragment): human cytomegalovirus immediate early enhancer
>Addgene plasmid #56080 | mKate1.31-CytERM-N-17 | addgene full sequence | sequence record 178069 | Addgene NGS Result
CGTTACATAACTTACGGTAAATGGCCCGCCTGGCTGACCGCCCAACGACCCCCGCCCATTGACGTCAATA
ATGACGTATGTTCCCATAGTAACGCCAATAGGGACTTTCCATTGACGTCAATGGGTGGAGTATTTACGGT
AAACTGCCCACTTGGCAGTACATCAAGTGTATCATATGCCAAGTACGCCCCCTATTGACGTCAATGACGG
TAAATGGCCCGCCTGGCATTATGCCCAGTACATGACCTTATGGGACTTTCCTACTTGGCAGTACATCTAC
GTATTAGTCATCGCTATTACCATGGTGATGCGGTTTTGGCAGTACATCAATGGGCGTGGATAGCGGTTTG
ACTCACGGGGATTTCCAAGTCTCCACCCCATTGACGTCAATGGGAGTTTGTTTTGGCACCAAAATCAACG
GGACTTTCCAAAATGTCGTAACAACTCCGCCCCATTGACGCAAATGGGCGGTAGGCGTGTACGGTGGGAG
GTCTATATAAGCAGAGCTGGTTTAGTGAACCGTCAGATCCGCTAGCGCTACCGGACTCAGATCTGGTACC
CCTTGCAGCTTCCAGTTGTCAGGAAGAGAAGGCTCCCATGGATCCTGTGGTGGTGCTGGGGCTCTGTCTC
TCCTGTTTGCTTCTCCTTTCACTCTGGAAACAGAGCTATGGGGGAGGGAAGCTTCGAATTCTGCAGTCGA
CGGTACCGCGGGCCCGGGATCCACCGGTCGCCACCATGGTGAGCGAGCTGATTAAGGAGAACATGCACAT
GAAGCTGTACATGGAGGGCACCGTGAACAACCACCACTTCAAGTGCACATCCGAGGGCGAAGGCAAGCCC
TACGAGGGCACCCAGACCATGAGAATCAAGGCGGTCGAGGGCGGCCCTCTCCCCTTCGCCTTCGACATCC
TGGCTACCAGCTTCATGTACGGCAGCAAAACCTTCATCAACCACACCCAGGGCATCCCCGACTTCTTTAA
GCAGTCCTTCCCCGAGGGCTTCACATGGGAGAGAGTCACCACATACGAAGACGGGGGCGTGCTGACCGCT
ACCCAGGACACCAGCCTCCAGGACGGCTGCCTCATCTACAACGTCAAGATCAGAGGGGTGAACTTCCCAT
CCAACGGCCCTGTGATGCAGAAGAAAACACTCGGCTGGGAGGCCTCCACCGAGACCCTGTACCCCGCTGA
CGGCGGCCTGGAAGGCAGAGCCGACATGGCCCTGAAGCTCGTGGGCGGGGGCCACCTGATCTGCAACTTG
AAGACCACATACAGATCCAAGAAACCCGCTAAGAACCTCAAGATGCCCGGCGTCTACTATGTGGACAGAA
GACTGGAAAGAATCAAGGAGGCCGACAAAGAGACCTACGTCGAGCAGCACGAGGTGGCTGTGGCCAGATA
CTGCGACCTCCCTAGCAAACTGGGGCACAGATGAGCGGCCGCGACTCTAGATCATAATCAGCCATACCAC
ATTTGTAGAGGTTTTACTTGCTTTAAAAAACCTCCCACACCTCCCCCTGAACCTGAAACATAAAATGAAT
GCAATTGTTGTTGTTAACTTGTTTATTGCAGCTTATAATGGTTACAAATAAAGCAATAGCATCACAAATT
TCACAAATAAAGCATTTTTTTCACTGCATTCTAGTTGTGGTTTGTCCAAACTCATCAATGTATCTTAAGG
CGTAAATTGTAAGCGTTAATATTTTGTTAAAATTCGCGTTAAATTTTTGTTAAATCAGCTCATTTTTTAA
CCAATAGGCCGAAATCGGCAAAATCCCTTATAAATCAAAAGAATAGACCGAGATAGGGT
[37 nt withheld, positions 1810-1846]
AAAGAACGTGGACTCCAACGTCAAAGG
[49 nt withheld, positions 1874-1922]
T
[91 nt withheld, positions 1924-2014]
G
[124 nt withheld, positions 2016-2139]
CAGGTGGCACTTTTCGGGGAAATGTGCGCGGAACCCCTATTTGTTTATTTTTCTAAATACATTCAAATAT
GTATCCGCTCATGAGACAATAACCCTGATAAATGCTTCAATAATATTGAAAAAGGAAGAGTCCTGAGGCG
GAAAGAACCAGCTGTGGAATGTGTGTCAGTTAGGGTGTGGAAAGTCCCCAGGCTCCCCAGCAGGCAGAAG
TATGCAAAGCATGCATCTCAATTAGTCAGCAACCAGGTGTGGAAAGTCCCCAGGCTCCCCAGCAGGCAGA
AGTATGCAAAGCATGCATCTCAATTAGTCAGCAACCATAGTCCCGCCCCTAACTCCGCCCATCCCGCCCC
TAACTCCGCCCAGTTCCGCCCATTCTCCGCCCCATGGCTGACTAATTTTTTTTATTTATGCAGAGGCCGA
GGCCGCCTCGGCCTCTGAGCTATTCCAGAAGTAGTGAGGAGGCTTTTTTGGAGGCCTAGGCTTTTGCAAA
GATCGATCAAGAGACAGGATGAGGATCGTTTCGCATGATTGAACAAGATGGATTGCACGCAGGTTCTCCG
GCCGCTTGGGTGGAGAGGCTATTCGGCTATGACTGGGCACAACAGACAATCGGCTGCTCTGATGCCGCCG
TGTTCCGGCTGTCAGCGCAGGGGCGCCCGGTTCTTTTTGTCAAGACCGACCTGTCCGGTGCCCTGAATGA
ACTGCAAGACGAGGCAGCGCGGCTATCGTGGCTGGCCACGACGGGCGTTCCTTGCGCAGCTGTGCTCGAC
GTTGTCACTGAAGCGGGAAGGGACTGGCTGCTATTGGGCGAAGTGCCGGGGCAGGATCTCCTGTCATCTC
ACCTTGCTCCTGCCGAGAAAGTATCCATCATGGCTGATGCAATGCGGCGGCTGCATACGCTTGATCCGGC
TACCTGCCCATTCGACCACCAAGCGAAACATCGCATCGAGCGAGCACGTACTCGGATGGAAGCCGGTCTT
GTCGATCAGGATGATCTGGACGAAGAGCATCAGGGGCTCGCGCCAGCCGAACTGTTCGCCAGGCTCAAGG
CGAGCATGCCCGACGGCGAGGATCTCGTCGTGACCCATGGCGATGCCTGCTTGCCGAATATCATGGTGGA
AAATGGCCGCTTTTCTGGATTCATCGACTGTGGCCGGCTGGGTGTGGCGGACCGCTATCAGGACATAGCG
TTGGCTACCCGTGATATTGCTGAAGAGCTTGGCGGCGAATGGGCTGACCGCTTCCTCGTGCTTTACGGTA
TCGCCGCTCCCGATTCGCAGCGCATCGCCTTCTATCGCCTTCTTGACGAGTTCTTCTGAGCGGGACTCTG
GGGTTCGAAATGACCGACCAAGCGACGCCCAACCTGCCATCACGAGATTTCGATTCCACCGCCGCCTTCT
ATGAAAGGTTGGGCTTCGGAATCGTTTTCCGGGACGCCGGCTGGATGATCCTCCAGCGCGGGGATCTCAT
GCTGGAGTTCTTCGCCCACCCTAGGGGGAGGCTAACTGAAACACGGAAGGAGACAATACCGGAAGGAACC
CGCGCTATGACGGCAATAAAAAGACAGAATAAAACGCACGGTGTTGGGTCGTTTGTTCATAAACGCGGGG
TTCGGTCCCAGGGCTGGCACTCTGTCGATACCCCACCGAGACCCCATTGGGGCCAATACGCCCGCGTTTC
TTCCTTTTCCCCACCCCACCCCCCAAGTTCGGGTGAAGGCCCAGGGCTCGCAGCCAACGTCGGGGCGGCA
GGCCCTGCCATAGCCTCAGGTTACTCATATATACTTTAGATTGATTTAAAACTTCATTTTTAATTTAAAA
GGATCTAGGTGAAGATCCTTTTTGATAATCTCATGACCAAAATCCCTTAACGTGAGTTTTCGTTCCACTG
AGCGTCAGACCCCGTAGAAAAGATCAAAGGATCTTCTTGAGATCCTTTTTTTCTGCGCGTAATCTGCTGC
TTGCAAACAAAAAAACCACCGCTACCAGCGGTGGTTTGTTTGCCGGATCAAGAGCTACCAACTCTTTTTC
CGAAGGTAACTGGCTTCAGCAGAGCGCAGATACCAAATACTGTTCTTCTAGTGTAGCCGTAGTTAGGCCA
CCACTTCAAGAACTCTGTAGCACCGCCTACATACCTCGCTCTGCTAATCCTGTTACCAGTGGCTGCTGCC
AGTGGCGATAAGTCGTGTCTTACCGGGTTGGACTCAAGACGATAGTTACCGGATAAGGCGCAGCGGTCGG
GCTGAACGGGGGGTTCGTGCACACAGCCCAGCTTGGAGCGAACGACCTACACCGAACTGAGATACCTACA
GCGTGAGCTATGAGAAAGCGCCACGCTTCCCGAAGGGAGAAAGGCGGACAGGTATCCGGTAAGCGGCAGG
GTCGGAACAGGAGAGCGCACGAGGGAGCTTCCAGGGGGAAACGCCTGGTATCTTTATAGTCCTGTCGGGT
TTCGCCACCTCTGACTTGAGCGTCGATTTTTGTGATGCTCGTCAGGGGGGCGGAGCCTATGGAAAAACGC
CAGCAACGCGGCCTTTTTACGGTTCCTGGCCTTTTGCTGGCCTTTTGCTCACATGTTCTTTCCTGCGTTA
TCCCCTGATTCTGTGGATAACCGTATTACCGCCATGCATTAGTTATTAATAGTAATCAATTACGGGGTCA
TTAGTTCATAGCCCATATATGGAGTTCCG
