>Addgene plasmid #56080 | mKate1.31-CytERM-N-17 | depositor partial sequence | sequence record 86988 | insert sequence
ACAGAGCTATGGGGGAGGGAAGCTTCGAATTCTGCAGTCGACGGTACCGCGGGCCCGGGATCCACCGGTC
GCCACCATGGATCCTGTGGTGGTGCTGGGGCTCTGTCTCTCCTGTTTGCTTCTCCTTTCACTCTGGAAAC
AGAGCTATGGGGGAGGGAAGCTTCGAATTCTGCAGTCGACGGTACCGCGGGCCCGGGATCCACCGGTCGC
CACCATGGTGAGCGAGCTGATTAAGGAGAACATGCACATGAAGCTGTACATGGAGGGCACCGTGAACAAC
CACCACTTCAAGTGCACATCCGAGGGCGAAGGCAAGCCCTACGAGGGCACCCAGACCATGAGAATCAAGG
CGGTCGAGGGCGGCCCTCTCCCCTTCGCCTTCGACATCCTGGCTACCAGCTTCATGTACGGCAGCAAAAC
CTTCATCAACCACACCCAGGGCATCCCCGACTTCTTTAAGCAGTCCTTCCCCGAGGGCTTCACATGGGAG
AGAGTCACCACATACGAAGACGGGGGCGTGCTGACCGCTACCCAGGACACCAGCCTCCAGGACGGCTGCC
TCATCTACAACGTCAAGATCAGAGGGGTGAACTTCCCATCCAACGGCCCTGTGATGCAGAAGAAAACACT
CGGCTGGGAGGCCTCCACCGAGACCCTGTACCCCGCTGACGGCGGCCTGGAAGGCAGAGCCGACATGGCC
CTGAAGCTCGTGGGCGGGGGCCACCTGATCTGCAACTTGAAGACCACATACAGATCCAAGAAACCCGCTA
AGAACCTCAAGATGCCCGGCGTCTACTATGTGGACAGAAGACTGGAAAGAATCAAGGAGGCCGACAAAGA
GACCTACGTCGAGCAGCACGAGGTGGCTGTGGCCAGATACTGCGACCTCCCTAGCAAACTGGGGCACAGA
TGAGCGGCCGCGACTCTAGATCATAATCAGCCATACCACATTTGTAGAGGTTTTACTTGCTTTAAAAAAC
CTCCCACACCTCCC
